>Addgene plasmid #64034 | pGL4Luc-RLuc | addgene full sequence | sequence record 264805 | Addgene NGS Result
TTCGAGCAGACATGATAAGATACATTGATGAGTTTGGACAAACCACAACTAGAATGCAGTGAAAAAAATG
CTTTATTTGTGAAATTTGTGATGCTATTGCTTTATTTGTAACCATTATAAGCTGCAATAAACAAGTTAAC
AACAACAATTGCATTCATTTTATGTTTCAGGTTCAGGGGGAGGTGTGGGAGGTTTTTTAAAGCAAGTAAA
ACCTCTACAAATGTGGTAAAATCGATAAGGATCCGTCGACCGATGCCCTTGAGAGCCTTCAACCCAGTCA
GCTCCTTCCGGTGGGCGCGGGGCATGACTATCGTCGCCGCACTTATGACTGTCTTCTTTATCATGCAACT
CGTAGGACAGGTGCCGGCAGCGCTCTTCCGCTTCCTCGCTCACTGACTCGCTGCGCTCGGTCGTTCGGCT
GCGGCGAGCGGTATCAGCTCACTCAAAGGCGGTAATACGGTTATCCACAGAATCAGGGGATAACGCAGGA
AAGAACATGTGAGCAAAAGGCCAGCAAAAGGCCAGGAACCGTAAAAAGGCCGCGTTGCTGGCGTTTTTCC
ATAGGCTCCGCCCCCCTGACGAGCATCACAAAAATCGACGCTCAAGTCAGAGGTGGCGAAACCCGACAGG
ACTATAAAGATACCAGGCGTTTCCCCCTGGAAGCTCCCTCGTGCGCTCTCCTGTTCCGACCCTGCCGCTT
ACCGGATACCTGTCCGCCTTTCTCCCTTCGGGAAGCGTGGCGCTTTCTCATAGCTCACGCTGTAGGTATC
TCAGTTCGGTGTAGGTCGTTCGCTCCAAGCTGGGCTGTGTGCACGAACCCCCCGTTCAGCCCGACCGCTG
CGCCTTATCCGGTAACTATCGTCTTGAGTCCAACCCGGTAAGACACGACTTATCGCCACTGGCAGCAGCC
ACTGGTAACAGGATTAGCAGAGCGAGGTATGTAGGCGGTGCTACAGAGTTCTTGAAGTGGTGGCCTAACT
ACGGCTACACTAGAAGAACAGTATTTGGTATCTGCGCTCTGCTGAAGCCAGTTACCTTCGGAAAAAGAGT
TGGTAGCTCTTGATCCGGCAAACAAACCACCGCTGGTAGCGGTGGTTTTTTTGTTTGCAAGCAGCAGATT
ACGCGCAGAAAAAAAGGATCTCAAGAAGATCCTTTGATCTTTTCTACGGGGTCTGACGCTCAGTGGAACG
AAAACTCACGTTAAGGGATTTTGGTCATGAGATTATCAAAAAGGATCTTCACCTAGATCCTTTTAAATTA
AAAATGAAGTTTTAAATCAATCTAAAGTATATATGAGTAAACTTGGTCTGACAGCGGCCGCAAATGCTAA
ACCACTGCAGTGGTTACCAGTGCTTGATCAGTGAGGCACCGATCTCAGCGATCTGCCTATTTCGTTCGTC
CATAGTGGCCTGACTCCCCGTCGTGTAGATCACTACGATTCGTGAGGGCTTACCATCAGGCCCCAGCGCA
GCAATGATGCCGCGAGAGCCGCGTTCACCGGCCCCCGATTTGTCAGCAATGAACCAGCCAGCAGGGAGGG
CCGAGCGAAGAAGTGGTCCTGCTACTTTGTCCGCCTCCATCCAGTCTATGAGCTGCTGTCGTGATGCTAG
AGTAAGAAGTTCGCCAGTGAGTAGTTTCCGAAGAGTTGTGGCCATTGCTACTGGCATCGTGGTATCACGC
TCGTCGTTCGGTATGGCTTCGTTCAACTCTGGTTCCCAGCGGTCAAGCCGGGTCACATGATCACCCATAT
TATGAAGAAATGCAGTCAGCTCCTTAGGGCCTCCGATCGTTGTCAGAAGTAAGTTGGCCGCGGTGTTGTC
GCTCATGGTAATGGCAGCACTACACAATTCTCTTACCGTCATGCCATCCGTAAGATGCTTTTCCGTGACC
GGCGAGTACTCAACCAAGTCGTTTTGTGAGTAGTGTATACGGCGACCAAGCTGCTCTTGCCCGGCGTCTA
TACGGGACAACACCGCGCCACATAGCAGTACTTTGAAAGTGCTCATCATCGGGAATCGTTCTTCGGGGCG
GAAAGACTCAAGGATCTTGCCGCTATTGAGATCCAGTTCGATATAGCCCACTCTTGCACCCAGTTGATCT
TCAGCATCTTTTACTTTCACCAGCGTTTCGGGGTGTGCAAAAACAGGCAAGCAAAATGCCGCAAAGAAGG
GAATGAGTGCGACACGAAAATGTTGGATGCTCATACTCGTCCTTTTTCAATATTATTGAAGCATTTATCA
GGGTTACTAGTACGTCTCTCAAGGATAAGTAAGTAATATTAAGGTACGGGAGGTATTGGACAGGCCGCAA
TAAAATATCTTTATTTTCATTACATCTGTGTGTTGGTTTTTTGTGTGAATCGATAGTACTAACATACGCT
CTCCATCAAAACAAAACGAAACAAAACAAACTAGCAAAATAGGCTGTCCCCAGTGCAAGTGCAGGTGCCA
GAACATTTCTCTGGCCTAACTGGCCGGTACCGGCTCTCAAGGGCATCGGTCGACGGATCCTTATCGATTT
TACCACATTTGTAGAGGTTTTACTTGCTTTAAAAAACCTCCCACACCTCCCCCTGAACCTGAAACATAAA
ATGAATGCAATTGTTGTTGTTAACTTGTTTATTGCAACTTATAATGGTTACAAATAAAGCAATAGCATCA
CAAATTTCACAAATAAAGCATTTTTTTCACTGCATTCTAGTTGTGGTTTGTCCAAACTCATCAATGTATC
TTATCATGTCTGCTCGAAGCGGCCGGCCGCCCCGACTCTAGAATTACTGCTCGTTCTTCAGCACGCGCTC
CACGAAGCTCTTGATGTACTTACCCATTTCATCTGGAGCGTCCTCCTGGCTGAAGTGGAGGCCCTTCACC
TTCACGAACTCGGTGTTAGGGAACTTCTTAGCTCCCTCGACAATAGCGTTGGAAAAGAACCCAGGGTCGG
ACTCGATGAACATCTTAGGCAGATCGTCGCTGGCCCGAAGGTAGGCGTTGTAGTTGCGGACAATCTGGAC
GACGTCGGGCTTGCCTCCCTTAACGAGAGGGATCTCGCGAGGCCAGGAGAGGGTAGGCCGTCTAACCTCG
CCCTTCTCCTTGAATGGCTCCAGGTAGGCAGCGAACTCCTCAGGCTCCAGTTTCCGCATGATCTTGCTTG
GGAGCATGGTCTCGACGAAGAAGTTATTCTCAAGCACCATTTTCTCGCCCTCTTCGCTCTTGATCAGGGC
GATATCCTCCTCGATGTCAGGCCACTCGTCCCAGGACTCGATCACGTCCACGACACTCTCAGCATGGACG
ATGGCCTTGATCTTGTCTTGGTGCTCGTAGGAGTAGTGAAAGGCCAGACAAGCCCCCCAGTCGTGGCCCA
CAAAGATGATTTTCTTTGGAAGGTTCAGCAGCTCGAACCAAGCGGTGAGGTACTTGTAGTGATCCAGGAG
GCGATATGAGCCATTCCCGCTCTTGCCGGACTTACCCATTCCGATCAGATCAGGGATGATGCATCTAGCC
ACGGGCTCGATGTGAGGCACGACGTGCCTCCACAGGTAGCTGGAGGCAGCGTTACCATGCAGAAAAATCA
CGGCGTTCTCGGCGTGCTTCTCGGAATCATAGTAGTTGATGAAGGAGTCCAGCACGTTCATTTGCTTGCA
GCGAGCCCACCACTGAGGCCCAGTGATCATGCGTTTGCGTTGCTCGGGGTCGTACACCTTGGAAGCCATG
GTGGCTTTACCAACAGTACCGGATTGCCAAGCTGCTAGCCTCGAGGATATCAAGATCTGGCCTCGGCGGC
CAAGCTTGGCAATCCGGTACTGTTGGTAAAGCCACCATGGAAGATGCCAAAAACATTAAGAAGGGCCCAG
CGCCATTCTACCCACTCGAAGACGGGACCGCCGGCGAGCAGCTGCACAAAGCCATGAAGCGCTACGCCCT
GGTGCCCGGCACCATCGCCTTTACCGACGCACATATCGAGGTGGACATTACCTACGCCGAGTACTTCGAG
ATGAGCGTTCGGCTGGCAGAAGCTATGAAGCGCTATGGGCTGAATACAAACCATCGGATCGTGGTGTGCA
GCGAGAATAGCTTGCAGTTCTTCATGCCCGTGTTGGGTGCCCTGTTCATCGGTGTGGCTGTGGCCCCAGC
TAACGACATCTACAACGAGCGCGAGCTGCTGAACAGCATGGGCATCAGCCAGCCCACCGTCGTATTCGTG
AGCAAGAAAGGGCTGCAAAAGATCCTCAACGTGCAAAAGAAGCTACCGATCATACAAAAGATCATCATCA
TGGATAGCAAGACCGACTACCAGGGCTTCCAAAGCATGTACACCTTCGTGACTTCCCATTTGCCACCCGG
CTTCAACGAGTACGACTTCGTGCCCGAGAGCTTCGACCGGGACAAAACCATCGCCCTGATCATGAACAGT
AGTGGCAGTACCGGATTGCCCAAGGGCGTAGCCCTACCGCACCGCACCGCTTGTGTCCGATTCAGTCATG
CCCGCGACCCCATCTTCGGCAACCAGATCATCCCCGACACCGCTATCCTCAGCGTGGTGCCATTTCACCA
CGGCTTCGGCATGTTCACCACGCTGGGCTACTTGATCTGCGGCTTTCGGGTCGTGCTCATGTACCGCTTC
GAGGAGGAGCTATTCTTGCGCAGCTTGCAAGACTATAAGATTCAATCTGCCCTGCTGGTGCCCACACTAT
TTAGCTTCTTCGCTAAGAGCACTCTCATCGACAAGTACGACCTAAGCAACTTGCACGAGATCGCCAGCGG
CGGGGCGCCGCTCAGCAAGGAGGTAGGTGAGGCCGTGGCCAAACGCTTCCACCTACCAGGCATCCGCCAG
GGCTACGGCCTGACAGAAACAACCAGCGCCATTCTGATCACCCCCGAAGGGGACGACAAGCCTGGCGCAG
TAGGCAAGGTGGTGCCCTTCTTCGAGGCTAAGGTGGTGGACTTGGACACCGGTAAGACACTGGGTGTGAA
CCAGCGCGGCGAGCTGTGCGTCCGTGGCCCCATGATCATGAGCGGCTACGTTAACAACCCCGAGGCTACA
AACGCTCTCATCGACAAGGACGGCTGGCTGCACAGCGGCGACATCGCCTACTGGGACGAGGACGAGCACT
TCTTCATCGTGGACCGGCTGAAGAGCCTGATCAAATACAAGGGCTACCAGGTAGCCCCAGCCGAACTGGA
GAGCATCCTGCTGCAACACCCCAACATCTTCGACGCCGGGGTCGCCGGCCTGCCCGACGACGATGCCGGC
GAGCTGCCCGCCGCAGTCGTCGTGCTGGAACACGGTAAAACCATGACCGAGAAGGAGATCGTGGACTATG
TGGCCAGCCAGGTTACAACCGCCAAGAAGCTGCGCGGTGGTGTTGTGTTCGTGGACGAGGTGCCTAAAGG
ACTGACCGGCAAGTTGGACGCCCGCAAGATCCGCGAGATTCTCATTAAGGCCAAGAAGGGCGGCAAGATC
GCCGTGTAATAATTCTAGAGTCGGGGCGGCCGGCCGC
Features (pLannotate 1.2.2; 12 found; start..end, strand, type, name):
     16..137     -  polyA_signal   SV40 poly(A) signal: SV40 polyadenylation signal
    160..228     -  CDS            large T antigen (fragment): large T antigen from SV40 (simian virus 40)
    244..376     +  CDS            TcR (fragment): tetracycline efflux protein; tet; confers resistance to tetracycline
    556..1144    -  rep_origin     ori: high-copy-number ColE1/pMB1/pBR322/pUC origin of replication
   1344..2204    -  CDS            AmpR: β-lactamase confers resistance to ampicillin, carbenicillin, and related antibiotics
   2205..2246    -  promoter       AmpR promoter (fragment): bla
   2309..2357    +  polyA_signal   poly(A) signal: synthetic polyadenylation signal
   2371..2462    +  misc_feature   pause site: RNA polymerase II transcriptional pause signal from the human α2 globin gene
   2521..2589    +  CDS            large T antigen (fragment): large T antigen from SV40 (simian virus 40)
   2612..2742    +  polyA_signal   SV40 poly(A) signal: SV40 polyadenylation signal
   2774..3709    -  CDS            hRluc: Renilla luciferase human codon-optimized
   3817..5469    +  CDS            luciferase: firefly luciferase synthetic luc2 version of the luciferase gene
