[The description below was written by a language model from this plasmid's Addgene catalogue record and pLannotate feature annotations shown in this document.]
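Description:
pGL4Luc-RLuc is an empty bidirectional dual-luciferase reporter backbone for mammalian cells, derived from the promoterless firefly luciferase vector pGL4.10 by adding a Renilla luciferase gene at the Asp718/NheI sites of the multiple cloning region. It is about 5.5 kb. It propagates in E. coli through a high-copy ColE1/pUC-type origin and is selected with ampicillin via the β-lactamase gene.

The key feature is the arrangement of the two reporters. The human codon-optimized Renilla luciferase (hRluc) coding sequence lies on the reverse strand and the synthetic firefly luc2 coding sequence lies on the forward strand. They sit head to head, separated by a gap of roughly one hundred bases with no annotated promoter. A candidate regulatory fragment placed in this gap can drive transcription in both directions, with each orientation read out by a different luciferase from the same plasmid. Each reporter appears to be terminated by its own SV40 late polyadenylation signal. The short "large T antigen" hits next to these signals, and the small tetracycline-resistance fragment, are most likely annotation matches within backbone sequence rather than functional genes. A synthetic poly(A) signal and an RNA polymerase II transcriptional pause site lie between the ampicillin cassette and the reporter region. In the pGL4 series, these elements reduce background from transcription reading through from the backbone.

The record describes the vector as a tool for studying bidirectional promoters that control divergently transcribed gene pairs. The associated publication applied it to mapping the shared THOX-DUOXA promoter regions in thyrocytes. As deposited, it carries no test promoter.
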