Addgene plasmid #64034: pGL4Luc-RLuc
Purpose: (Empty Backbone) a bidirectional reporter vector allowing the study of biscistronic promoter
Depositing lab: Daniel Christophe. Depositing organization: Universite Libre de Bruxelles. Publication: Delimitation and functional characterization of the bidirectional THOX-DUOXA promoter regions in thyrocytes. Christophe-Hobertus C, Christophe D. Mol Cell Endocrinol. 2010 Apr 12;317(1-2):161-7. doi: 10.1016/j.mce.2010.01.001. Epub 2010 Jan 12. PubMed 20060878.
Backbone
  Vector backbone: pGL4.10
  Backbone manufacturer: Promega
  Modifications to backbone: Added Rluc in Asp718/NheI sites
  Vector type: Mammalian Expression, Luciferase
Growth in bacteria
  Bacterial resistance: Ampicillin, 100 μg/mL
  Growth temperature: 37°C
  Growth strain: DH5alpha
  Copy number: Unknown
Gene/Insert
  Cloning method: Restriction Enzyme
Terms and licenses: Academic/Nonprofit Terms; Industry Terms: Not Available to Industry
How to cite: pGL4Luc-RLuc was a gift from Daniel Christophe (Addgene plasmid # 64034 ; http://n2t.net/addgene:64034 ; RRID:Addgene_64034)
