>Addgene plasmid #64034 | pGL4Luc-RLuc | addgene partial sequence | sequence record 109217 | RVprimer3 5'-CTAGCAAAATAGGCTGTCCC-3'
GAACATTTCTCTGGCCTAACTGGCCGGTACCGGCTCTCAAGGGCATCGGTCGACGGATCCTTATCGATTT
TACCACATTTGTAGAGGTTTTACTTGCTTTAAAAAACCTCCCACACCTCCCCCTGAACCTGAAACATAAA
ATGAATGCAATTGTTGTTGTTAACTTGTTTATTGCAACTTATAATGGTTACAAATAAAGCAATAGCATCA
CAAATTTCACAAATAAAGCATTTTTTTCACTGCATTCTAGTTGTGGTTTGTCCAAACTCATCAATGTATC
TTATCATGTCTGCTCGAAGCGGCCGGCCGCCCCGACTCTAGAATTACTGCTCGTTCTTCAGCACGCGCTC
CACGAAGCTCTTGATGTACTTACCCATTTCATCTGGAGCGTCCTCCTGGCTGAAGTGGAGGCCCTTCACC
TTCACGAACTCGGTGTTAGGGAACTTCTTAGCTCCCTCGACAATAGCGTTGGAAAAGAACCCAGGGTCGG
ACTCGATGAACATCTTAGGCAGATCGTCGCTGGCCCGAAGGTAGGCGTTGTAGTTGCGGACAATCTGGAC
GACGTCGGGCTTGCCTCCCTTAACGAGAGGGATCTCGCGAGGCCAGGAGAGGGTAGGCCGTCTAACCTCG
CCCTTCTCCTTGAATGGCTCCAGGTAGGCAGCGAACTCCTCAGGCTCCAGTTTCCGCATGATCTTGCTTG
GGAGCATGGTCTCGACGAAGAAGTTATTCTCAAGCACCATTTTCTCGCCCTCTTCGCTCTTGATCAGGGC
GATATCCTCCTCGATGTCAGGCCACTCGTCCCAGGACTCGATCACGTCCACGACACTCTCAGCATGGACG
ATGGCCTTGATCTTGTCTTGGTGCTCGTAGGAGTAGTGAAAGGCCAGACAAGCCCCCCAGTCGTGGCCCA
CAAAGATGATTTTCTTTGGAAGGTTCAGCAGCTCGAACCAAGCGGTGAGGTACTTGTAGTGATCCAGGAG
GCGATATGAGCCATTCCCGCTCTTGCCGGACTTACCCATTCCGATCAGA
