>Addgene plasmid #64034 | pGL4Luc-RLuc | addgene partial sequence | sequence record 109652 | Tet-internal-R 5'-aaggagctgactgggttgaag-3'
GGATCCTTATCGATTTTACCACATTTGTAGAGGTTTTACTTGCTTTAAAAAACCTCCCACACCTCCCCCT
GAACCTGAAACATAAAATGAATGCAATTGTTGTTGTTAACTTGTTTATTGCAGCTTATAATGGTTACAAA
TAAAGCAATAGCATCACAAATTTCACAAATAAAGCATTTTTTTCACTGCATTCTAGTTGTGGTTTGTCCA
AACTCATCAATGTATCTTATCATGTCTGCTCGAAGCGGCCGGCCGCCCCGACTCTAGAATTATTACACGG
CGATCTTGCCGCCCTTCTTGGCCTTAATGAGAATCTCGCGGATCTTGCGGGCGTCCAACTTGCCGGTCAG
TCCTTTAGGCACCTCGTCCACGAACACAACACCACCGCGCAGCTTCTTGGCGGTTGTAACCTGGCTGGCC
ACATAGTCCACGATCTCCTTCTCGGTCATGGTTTTACCGTGTTCCAGCACGACGACTGCGGCGGGCAGCT
CGCCGGCATCGTCGTCGGGCAGGCCGGCGACCCCGGCGTCGAAGATGTTGGGGTGTTGCAGCAGGATGCT
CTCCAGTTCGGCTGGGGCTACCTGGTAGCCCTTGTATTTGATCAGGCTCTTCAGCCGGTCCACGATGAAG
AAGTGCTCGTCCTCGTCCCAGTAGGCGATGTCGCCGCTGTGCAGCCAGCCGTCCTTGTCGATGAGAGCGT
TTGTAGCCTCGGGGTTGTTAACGTAGCCGCTCATGATCATGGGGCCACGGACGCACAGCTCGCCGCGCTG
GTTCACACCCAGTGTCTTACCGGTGTCCAAGTCCACCACCTTAGCCTCGAAGAAGGGCACCACCTTGCCT
ACTGCGCCAGGCTTGTCGTCCCCTTCGGGGG
