>Addgene plasmid #64034 | pGL4Luc-RLuc | addgene partial sequence | sequence record 110082 | Ppyralis-luc-R 5'-CAGCCCATATCGTTTCATAGCTTCT-3'
CTCATCTCGAAGTACTCGGCGTAGGTAATGTCCACCTCGATATGTGCGTCGGTAAAGGCGATGGTGCCGG
GCACCAGGGCGTAGCGCTTCATGGCTTTGTGCAGCTGCTCGCCGGCGGTCCCGTCTTCGAGTGGGTAGAA
TGGCGCTGGGCCCTTCTTAATGTTTTTGGCATCTTCCATGGTGGCTTTACCAACAGTACCGGATT
